Addgene plasmid #209100: pLKO.1-scrCdh2.1 GFP
Purpose: GFP expressing scramble of shRNA targeting Cdh2
Depositing lab: Cagla Eroglu. Depositing organization: Duke University. Publication: delta-Catenin controls astrocyte morphogenesis via layer-specific astrocyte-neuron cadherin interactions. Tan CX, Bindu DS, Hardin EJ, Sakers K, Baumert R, Ramirez JJ, Savage JT, Eroglu C. J Cell Biol. 2023 Nov 6;222(11):e202303138. doi: 10.1083/jcb.202303138. Epub 2023 Sep 14. PubMed 37707499.
Backbone
  Vector backbone: pLKO.1
Growth in bacteria
  Bacterial resistance: Ampicillin, 100 μg/mL
  Growth temperature: 37°C
  Growth strain: NEB Stable
  Copy number: High Copy
Gene/Insert
  Gene/Insert name: scrCdh2.1
  gRNA/shRNA sequence: GAA​CTC​TTA​ATC​GCA​ATA​TTG
Terms and licenses: Academic/Nonprofit Terms; Industry Terms: Not Available to Industry
How to cite: pLKO.1-scrCdh2.1 GFP was a gift from Cagla Eroglu (Addgene plasmid # 209100 ; http://n2t.net/addgene:209100 ; RRID:Addgene_209100)
