[The description below was written by a language model from this plasmid's Addgene catalogue record and pLannotate feature annotations shown in this document.]
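Description:
pLKO.1-scrCdh2.1 GFP is a third-generation, self-inactivating HIV-1 lentiviral shRNA vector built on the pLKO.1 backbone. It serves as the scrambled-sequence control for a short hairpin that targets Cdh2 (N-cadherin). It is propagated in E. coli through a high-copy ColE1/pUC-type origin with ampicillin selection (AmpR/bla). An f1 origin and remnants of a pBluescript-type cloning region (lac promoter/operator, T3 and T7 promoters, lacZα fragment) are also annotated. The recorded growth strain is a recombination-deficient type commonly chosen to keep LTR-containing plasmids stable.

The viral cassette begins with an RSV promoter fused to a truncated 5' LTR, which makes genomic RNA production Tat-independent. This is followed by the Ψ packaging signal with a gag fragment, the RRE for Rev-dependent nuclear export, and a cPPT/CTS. It ends in a ΔU3 3' LTR with a downstream SV40 poly(A) signal and SV40 origin.

Within this frame, a human U6 RNA polymerase III promoter sits immediately upstream of the hairpin site. The scrambled hairpin itself is not annotated as a separate feature. In place of the usual pLKO.1 puromycin marker, only a fragment of the hPGK promoter remains. It is followed by a CAG-type unit (CMV enhancer, chicken β-actin promoter, chimeric intron) driving EGFP, then a single loxP site and a WPRE that enhances transcript expression.

Cells receiving the construct are therefore marked by green fluorescence rather than selected with a drug. The associated study concerns cadherin-dependent astrocyte morphogenesis, where this plasmid would serve as the non-targeting control alongside the matching Cdh2 knockdown vector. The record does not give the species of the target gene or the delivery method used.
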