Features (pLannotate 1.2.2; 35 found; start..end, strand, type, name):
    282..301     +  misc_feature   MCS (fragment): pBluescript multiple cloning site
    303..488     +  CDS            nef (fragment): NEF_HV1Z2 - Experimental evidence at protein level: Swiss-Prot protein existence level 1. Extracellular Nef protein targets CD4(+) T-lymphocytes for apoptosis by interacting with CXCR4 surface receptors. From Human immunodeficiency virus type 1 group M subtype D (isolate Z2/CDC-Z34) (HIV-1).
    490..723     +  LTR            3' LTR (ΔU3): self-inactivating 3' long terminal repeat (LTR) from HIV-1
    795..916     +  polyA_signal   SV40 poly(A) signal: SV40 polyadenylation signal
    956..1091    +  rep_origin     SV40 ori: SV40 origin of replication
   1112..1130    -  promoter       T7 promoter: promoter for bacteriophage T7 RNA polymerase
   1138..1293    +  CDS            lacZα (fragment): LacZα fragment of β-galactosidase; lacZ fragment
   1298..1726    +  rep_origin     f1 ori (sequence partly withheld): f1 bacteriophage origin of replication; arrow indicates direction of (+) strand synthesis
   1779..1883    +  promoter       AmpR promoter: bla
   1884..2744    +  CDS            AmpR: β-lactamase; bla; confers resistance to ampicillin, carbenicillin, and related antibiotics
   2915..3503    +  rep_origin     ori: high-copy-number ColE1/pMB1/pBR322/pUC origin of replication
   3686..3778    +  CDS            lacI (fragment): lac repressor; lacI; The lac repressor binds to the lac operator to inhibit transcription in E. coli. This inhibition can be relieved by adding lactose or isopropyl-β-D-thiogalactopyranoside (IPTG).
   3791..3812    +  protein_bind   CAP binding site: CAP binding activates transcription in the presence of cAMP. E. coli catabolite activator protein
   3827..3857    +  promoter       lac promoter: promoter for the E. coli lac operon
   3865..3881    +  protein_bind   lac operator: The lac repressor binds to the lac operator to inhibit transcription in E. coli. This inhibition can be relieved by adding lactose or isopropyl-β-D-thiogalactopyranoside (IPTG). lac repressor encoded by lacI
   3926..3944    +  promoter       T3 promoter: promoter for bacteriophage T3 RNA polymerase
   3972..4198    +  promoter       RSV promoter: Rous sarcoma virus enhancer/promoter
   4199..4379    +  LTR            5' LTR (truncated): truncated 5' long terminal repeat (LTR) from HIV-1
   4426..4551    +  misc_feature   HIV-1 Ψ: packaging signal of human immunodeficiency virus type 1
   4535..4898    +  CDS            HIV-1 gag (fragment): gag protein from human immunodeficiency virus 1; gag
   5044..5277    +  misc_feature   RRE: The Rev response element (RRE) of HIV-1 allows for Rev-dependent mRNA export from the nucleus to the cytoplasm.
   5654..5754    +  CDS            Rev (fragment): human immunodeficiency virus 1 (HIV-1) Rev protein; rev; enhances nuclear export of unspliced and incompletely spliced viral mRNAs
   5804..6044    +  promoter       U6 promoter: RNA polymerase III promoter for human U6 snRNA
   6149..6266    +  misc_feature   cPPT/CTS: central polypurine tract and central termination sequence of HIV-1
   6315..6576    +  promoter       hPGK promoter (fragment): human phosphoglycerate kinase 1 promoter
   6633..6936    +  enhancer       CMV enhancer: human cytomegalovirus immediate early enhancer
   6938..7081    +  promoter       chicken β-actin promoter (fragment): contains a 21-bp deletion relative to the standard chicken β-actin promoter
   7096..7117    +  promoter       chicken β-actin promoter (fragment): No description available
   7134..7154    +  promoter       chicken β-actin promoter (fragment): contains a 21-bp deletion relative to the standard chicken β-actin promoter
   7153..7543    +  intron         chimeric intron (fragment): chimera between introns from chicken β-actin and rabbit β-globin
   7541..7597    +  CDS            HBB (fragment): HBB_LEPEU - Experimental evidence at protein level: Swiss-Prot protein existence level 1. Involved in oxygen transport from the lung to the various peripheral tissues. From Lepus europaeus (European hare).
   7626..8344    +  CDS            EGFP (fragment): the original enhanced GFP (Yang et al., 1996) mammalian codon-optimized
   8365..8398    +  protein_bind   loxP: Cre-mediated recombination occurs in the 8-bp core sequence (GCATACAT). Cre recombinase
   8431..8454    +  misc_feature   MCS (fragment): pBluescript multiple cloning site
   8454..281     +  misc_feature   WPRE (across the origin): woodchuck hepatitis virus posttranscriptional regulatory element
>Addgene plasmid #209100 | pLKO.1-scrCdh2.1 GFP | addgene full sequence | sequence record 416770 | Addgene NGS Result
GGCGGAACTCATCGCCGCCTGCCTTGCCCGCTGCTGGACAGGGGCTCGGCTGTTGGGCACTGACAATTCC
GTGGTGTTGTCGGGGAAATCATCGTCCTTTCCTTGGCTGCTCGCCTGTGTTGCCACCTGGATTCTGCGCG
GGACGTCCTTCTGCTACGTCCCTTCGGCCCTCAATCCAGCGGACCTTCCTTCCCGCGGCCTGCTGCCGGC
TCTGCGGCCTCTTCCGCGTCTTCGCCTTCGCCCTCAGACGAGTCGGATCTCCCTTTGGGCCGCCTCCCCG
CATCGATACCGTCGACCTCGATCGAGACCTAGAAAAACATGGAGCAATCACAAGTAGCAATACAGCAGCT
ACCAATGCTGATTGTGCCTGGCTAGAAGCACAAGAGGAGGAGGAGGTGGGTTTTCCAGTCACACCTCAGG
TACCTTTAAGACCAATGACTTACAAGGCAGCTGTAGATCTTAGCCACTTTTTAAAAGAAAAGGGGGGACT
GGAAGGGCTAATTCACTCCCAACGAAGACAAGATCTGCTTTTTGCTTGTACTGGGTCTCTCTGGTTAGAC
CAGATCTGAGCCTGGGAGCTCTCTGGCTAACTAGGGAACCCACTGCTTAAGCCTCAATAAAGCTTGCCTT
GAGTGCTTCAAGTAGTGTGTGCCCGTCTGTTGTGTGACTCTGGTAACTAGAGATCCCTCAGACCCTTTTA
GTCAGTGTGGAAAATCTCTAGCAGTAGTAGTTCATGTCATCTTATTATTCAGTATTTATAACTTGCAAAG
AAATGAATATCAGAGAGTGAGAGGAACTTGTTTATTGCAGCTTATAATGGTTACAAATAAAGCAATAGCA
TCACAAATTTCACAAATAAAGCATTTTTTTCACTGCATTCTAGTTGTGGTTTGTCCAAACTCATCAATGT
ATCTTATCATGTCTGGCTCTAGCTATCCCGCCCCTAACTCCGCCCATCCCGCCCCTAACTCCGCCCAGTT
CCGCCCATTCTCCGCCCCATGGCTGACTAATTTTTTTTATTTATGCAGAGGCCGAGGCCGCCTCGGCCTC
TGAGCTATTCCAGAAGTAGTGAGGAGGCTTTTTTGGAGGCCTAGGGACGTACCCAATTCGCCCTATAGTG
AGTCGTATTACGCGCGCTCACTGGCCGTCGTTTTACAACGTCGTGACTGGGAAAACCCTGGCGTTACCCA
ACTTAATCGCCTTGCAGCACATCCCCCTTTCGCCAGCTGGCGTAATAGCGAAGAGGCCCGCACCGATCGC
CCTTCCCAACAGTTGCGCAGCCTGAATGGCGAATGGG
[124 nt withheld, positions 1298-1421]
C
[91 nt withheld, positions 1423-1513]
A
[49 nt withheld, positions 1515-1563]
CCTTTGACGTTGGAGTCCACGTTCTTT
[37 nt withheld, positions 1591-1627]
ACCCTATCTCGGTCTATTCTTTTGATTTATAAGGGATTTTGCCGATTTCGGCCTATTGGTTAAAAAATGA
GCTGATTTAACAAAAATTTAACGCGAATTTTAACAAAATATTAACGCTTACAATTTAGGTGGCACTTTTC
GGGGAAATGTGCGCGGAACCCCTATTTGTTTATTTTTCTAAATACATTCAAATATGTATCCGCTCATGAG
ACAATAACCCTGATAAATGCTTCAATAATATTGAAAAAGGAAGAGTATGAGTATTCAACATTTCCGTGTC
GCCCTTATTCCCTTTTTTGCGGCATTTTGCCTTCCTGTTTTTGCTCACCCAGAAACGCTGGTGAAAGTAA
AAGATGCTGAAGATCAGTTGGGTGCACGAGTGGGTTACATCGAACTGGATCTCAACAGCGGTAAGATCCT
TGAGAGTTTTCGCCCCGAAGAACGTTTTCCAATGATGAGCACTTTTAAAGTTCTGCTATGTGGCGCGGTA
TTATCCCGTATTGACGCCGGGCAAGAGCAACTCGGTCGCCGCATACACTATTCTCAGAATGACTTGGTTG
AGTACTCACCAGTCACAGAAAAGCATCTTACGGATGGCATGACAGTAAGAGAATTATGCAGTGCTGCCAT
AACCATGAGTGATAACACTGCGGCCAACTTACTTCTGACAACGATCGGAGGACCGAAGGAGCTAACCGCT
TTTTTGCACAACATGGGGGATCATGTAACTCGCCTTGATCGTTGGGAACCGGAGCTGAATGAAGCCATAC
CAAACGACGAGCGTGACACCACGATGCCTGTAGCAATGGCAACAACGTTGCGCAAACTATTAACTGGCGA
ACTACTTACTCTAGCTTCCCGGCAACAATTAATAGACTGGATGGAGGCGGATAAAGTTGCAGGACCACTT
CTGCGCTCGGCCCTTCCGGCTGGCTGGTTTATTGCTGATAAATCTGGAGCCGGTGAGCGTGGGTCTCGCG
GTATCATTGCAGCACTGGGGCCAGATGGTAAGCCCTCCCGTATCGTAGTTATCTACACGACGGGGAGTCA
GGCAACTATGGATGAACGAAATAGACAGATCGCTGAGATAGGTGCCTCACTGATTAAGCATTGGTAACTG
TCAGACCAAGTTTACTCATATATACTTTAGATTGATTTAAAACTTCATTTTTAATTTAAAAGGATCTAGG
TGAAGATCCTTTTTGATAATCTCATGACCAAAATCCCTTAACGTGAGTTTTCGTTCCACTGAGCGTCAGA
CCCCGTAGAAAAGATCAAAGGATCTTCTTGAGATCCTTTTTTTCTGCGCGTAATCTGCTGCTTGCAAACA
AAAAAACCACCGCTACCAGCGGTGGTTTGTTTGCCGGATCAAGAGCTACCAACTCTTTTTCCGAAGGTAA
CTGGCTTCAGCAGAGCGCAGATACCAAATACTGTTCTTCTAGTGTAGCCGTAGTTAGGCCACCACTTCAA
GAACTCTGTAGCACCGCCTACATACCTCGCTCTGCTAATCCTGTTACCAGTGGCTGCTGCCAGTGGCGAT
AAGTCGTGTCTTACCGGGTTGGACTCAAGACGATAGTTACCGGATAAGGCGCAGCGGTCGGGCTGAACGG
GGGGTTCGTGCACACAGCCCAGCTTGGAGCGAACGACCTACACCGAACTGAGATACCTACAGCGTGAGCT
ATGAGAAAGCGCCACGCTTCCCGAAGGGAGAAAGGCGGACAGGTATCCGGTAAGCGGCAGGGTCGGAACA
GGAGAGCGCACGAGGGAGCTTCCAGGGGGAAACGCCTGGTATCTTTATAGTCCTGTCGGGTTTCGCCACC
TCTGACTTGAGCGTCGATTTTTGTGATGCTCGTCAGGGGGGCGGAGCCTATGGAAAAACGCCAGCAACGC
GGCCTTTTTACGGTTCCTGGCCTTTTGCTGGCCTTTTGCTCACATGTTCTTTCCTGCGTTATCCCCTGAT
TCTGTGGATAACCGTATTACCGCCTTTGAGTGAGCTGATACCGCTCGCCGCAGCCGAACGACCGAGCGCA
GCGAGTCAGTGAGCGAGGAAGCGGAAGAGCGCCCAATACGCAAACCGCCTCTCCCCGCGCGTTGGCCGAT
TCATTAATGCAGCTGGCACGACAGGTTTCCCGACTGGAAAGCGGGCAGTGAGCGCAACGCAATTAATGTG
AGTTAGCTCACTCATTAGGCACCCCAGGCTTTACACTTTATGCTTCCGGCTCGTATGTTGTGTGGAATTG
TGAGCGGATAACAATTTCACACAGGAAACAGCTATGACCATGATTACGCCAAGCGCGCAATTAACCCTCA
CTAAAGGGAACAAAAGCTGGAGCTGCAAGCTTAATGTAGTCTTATGCAATACTCTTGTAGTCTTGCAACA
TGGTAACGATGAGTTAGCAACATGCCTTACAAGGAGAGAAAAAGCACCGTGCATGCCGATTGGTGGAAGT
AAGGTGGTACGATCGTGCCTTATTAGGAAGGCAACAGACGGGTCTGACATGGATTGGACGAACCACTGAA
TTGCCGCATTGCAGAGATATTGTATTTAAGTGCCTAGCTCGATACATAAACGGGTCTCTCTGGTTAGACC
AGATCTGAGCCTGGGAGCTCTCTGGCTAACTAGGGAACCCACTGCTTAAGCCTCAATAAAGCTTGCCTTG
AGTGCTTCAAGTAGTGTGTGCCCGTCTGTTGTGTGACTCTGGTAACTAGAGATCCCTCAGACCCTTTTAG
TCAGTGTGGAAAATCTCTAGCAGTGGCGCCCGAACAGGGACTTGAAAGCGAAAGGGAAACCAGAGGAGCT
CTCTCGACGCAGGACTCGGCTTGCTGAAGCGCGCACGGCAAGAGGCGAGGGGCGGCGACTGGTGAGTACG
CCAAAAATTTTGACTAGCGGAGGCTAGAAGGAGAGAGATGGGTGCGAGAGCGTCAGTATTAAGCGGGGGA
GAATTAGATCGCGATGGGAAAAAATTCGGTTAAGGCCAGGGGGAAAGAAAAAATATAAATTAAAACATAT
AGTATGGGCAAGCAGGGAGCTAGAACGATTCGCAGTTAATCCTGGCCTGTTAGAAACATCAGAAGGCTGT
AGACAAATACTGGGACAGCTACAACCATCCCTTCAGACAGGATCAGAAGAACTTAGATCATTATATAATA
CAGTAGCAACCCTCTATTGTGTGCATCAAAGGATAGAGATAAAAGACACCAAGGAAGCTTTAGACAAGAT
AGAGGAAGAGCAAAACAAAAGTAAGACCACCGCACAGCAAGCGGCCGCTGATCTTCAGACCTGGAGGAGG
AGATATGAGGGACAATTGGAGAAGTGAATTATATAAATATAAAGTAGTAAAAATTGAACCATTAGGAGTA
GCACCCACCAAGGCAAAGAGAAGAGTGGTGCAGAGAGAAAAAAGAGCAGTGGGAATAGGAGCTTTGTTCC
TTGGGTTCTTGGGAGCAGCAGGAAGCACTATGGGCGCAGCGTCAATGACGCTGACGGTACAGGCCAGACA
ATTATTGTCTGGTATAGTGCAGCAGCAGAACAATTTGCTGAGGGCTATTGAGGCGCAACAGCATCTGTTG
CAACTCACAGTCTGGGGCATCAAGCAGCTCCAGGCAAGAATCCTGGCTGTGGAAAGATACCTAAAGGATC
AACAGCTCCTGGGGATTTGGGGTTGCTCTGGAAAACTCATTTGCACCACTGCTGTGCCTTGGAATGCTAG
TTGGAGTAATAAATCTCTGGAACAGATTTGGAATCACACGACCTGGATGGAGTGGGACAGAGAAATTAAC
AATTACACAAGCTTAATACACTCCTTAATTGAAGAATCGCAAAACCAGCAAGAAAAGAATGAACAAGAAT
TATTGGAATTAGATAAATGGGCAAGTTTGTGGAATTGGTTTAACATAACAAATTGGCTGTGGTATATAAA
ATTATTCATAATGATAGTAGGAGGCTTGGTAGGTTTAAGAATAGTTTTTGCTGTACTTTCTATAGTGAAT
AGAGTTAGGCAGGGATATTCACCATTATCGTTTCAGACCCACCTCCCAACCCCGAGGGGACCCGACAGGC
CCGAAGGAATAGAAGAAGAAGGTGGAGAGAGAGACAGAGACAGATCCATTCGATTAGTGAACGGATCTCG
ACGGTATCGATCACGAGACTAGCCTCGAGCGGCCGCCCCCTTCACCGAGGGCCTATTTCCCATGATTCCT
TCATATTTGCATATACGATACAAGGCTGTTAGAGAGATAATTGGAATTAATTTGACTGTAAACACAAAGA
TATTAGTACAAAATACGTGACGTAGAAAGTAATAATTTCTTGGGTAGTTTGCAGTTTTAAAATTATGTTT
TAAAATGGACTATCATATGCTTACCGTAACTTGAAAGTATTTCGATTTCTTGGCTTTATATATCTTGTGG
AAAGGACGAAACACCGGGAACTCTTAATCGCAATATTGCTCGAGCAATATTGCGATTAAGAGTTCTTTTT
GAATTCTCGACCTCGAGACAAATGGCAGTATTCATCCACAATTTTAAAAGAAAAGGGGGGATTGGGGGGT
ACAGTGCAGGGGAAAGAATAGTAGACATAATAGCAACAGACATACAAACTAAAGAATTACAAAAACAAAT
TACAAAAATTCAAAATTTTCGGGTTTATTACAGGGACAGCAGAGATCCACTTTGGCCGCGGCTCGAGGGG
GTTGGGGTTGCGCCTTTTCCAAGGCAGCCCTGGGTTTGCGCAGGGACGCGGCTGCTCTGGGCGTGGTTCC
GGGAAACGCAGCGGCGCCGACCCTGGGTCTCGCACATTCTTCACGTCCGTTCGCAGCGTCACCCGGATCT
TCGCCGCTACCCTTGTGGGCCCCCCGGCGACGCTTCCTGCTCCGCCCCTAAGTCGGGAAGGTTCCTTGCG
GTTCGCGGCGTGCCGGACGTGACAAACGGAAGCCGCACGTCTCACTAGTTATTAATAGTAATCAATTACG
GGGTCATTAGTTCATAGCCCATATATGGAGTTCCGCGTTACATAACTTACGGTAAATGGCCCGCCTGGCT
GACCGCCCAACGACCCCCGCCCATTGACGTCAATAATGACGTATGTTCCCATAGTAACGCCAATAGGGAC
TTTCCATTGACGTCAATGGGTGGAGTATTTACGGTAAACTGCCCACTTGGCAGTACATCAAGTGTATCAT
ATGCCAAGTACGCCCCCTATTGACGTCAATGACGGTAAATGGCCCGCCTGGCATTATGCCCAGTACATGA
CCTTATGGGACTTTCCTACTTGGCAGTACATCTACGTATTAGTCATCGCTATTACCATGGTCGAGGTGAG
CCCCACGTTCTGCTTCACTCTCCCCATCTCCCCCCCCTCCCCACCCCCAATTTTGTATTTATTTATTTTT
TAATTATTTTGTGCAGCGATGGGGGCGGGGGGGGGGGGGGGGGGGCGCGGGGGGGGGGGGGGGGGGGGGG
GGGGGGGGGGGGGGGGGGGGGGGGGGGGGGGGGGGGGGCGGGCGGGGGGGGGGGGGGGGGGGCGGGGGGG
GGGGGCGCGGCGGCCCCCGGAGCGCCGGCGGCTGTCGAGGCGCGGCGAGCCGCAGCCATTGCCTTTTATG
GTAATCGTGCGAGAGGGCGCAGGGACTTCCTTTGTCCCAAATCTGTGCGGAGCCGAAATCTGGGAGGCGC
CGCCGCACCCCCTCTAGCGGGCGCGGGGCGAAGCGGTGCGGCGCCGGCAGGAAGGAAATGGGCGGGGAGG
GCCTTCGTGCGTCGCCGCGCCGCCGTCCCCTTCTCCCTCTCCAGCCTCGGGGCTGTCCGCGGGGGGACGG
CTGCCTTCGGGGGGGACGGGGCAGGGCGGGGTTCGGCTTCTGGCGTGTGACCGGCGGCTCTAGAGCCTCT
GCTAACCATGTTCATGCCTTCTTCTTTTTCCTACAGCTCCTGGGCAACGTGCTGGTTATTGTGCTGTCTC
ATCATTTTGGCAAAGAATTCGCGGCCGCTAGCGCTACCGGTCGCCACCATGGTGAGCAAGGGCGAGGAGC
TGTTCACCGGGGTGGTGCCCATCCTGGTCGAGCTGGACGGCGACGTAAACGGCCACAAGTTCAGCGTGTC
CGGCGAGGGCGAGGGCGATGCCACCTACGGCAAGCTGACCCTGAAGTTCATCTGCACCACCGGCAAGCTG
CCCGTGCCCTGGCCCACCCTCGTGACCACCCTGACCTACGGCGTGCAGTGCTTCCGCCGCTACCCCGACC
ACATGAAGCAGCACGACTTCTTCAAGTCCGCCATGCCCGAAGGCTACGTCCAGGAGCGCACCATCTTCTT
CAAGGACGACGGCAACTACAAGACCCGCGCCGAGGTGAAGTTCGAGGGCGACACCCTGGTGAACCGCATC
GAGCTGAAGGGCATCGACTTCAAGGAGGACGGCAACATCCTGGGGCACAAGCTGGAGTACAACTACAACA
GCCACAACGTCTATATCATGGCCGACAAGCAGAAGAACGGCATCAAGGTGAACTTCAAGATCCGCCACAA
CATCGAGGACGGCAGCGTGCAGCTCGCCGACCACTACCAGCAGAACACCCCCATCGGCGACGGCCCCGTG
CTGCTGCCCGACAACCACTACCTGAGCACCCAGTCCGCCCTGAGCAAAGACCCCAACGAGAAGCGCGATC
ACATGGTCCTGCTGGAGTTCGTGACCGCCGCCGGGATCACTCTCGGCATGGACGAGCTGTACAAGTAGGA
ATTCGTCGAGGGACCTAATAACTTCGTATAGCATACATTATACGAAGTTATACATGTTTAAGGGTTCCGG
TTCCACTAGGTACAATTCGATATCAAGCTTATCGATAATCAACCTCTGGATTACAAAATTTGTGAAAGAT
TGACTGGTATTCTTAACTATGTTGCTCCTTTTACGCTATGTGGATACGCTGCTTTAATGCCTTTGTATCA
TGCTATTGCTTCCCGTATGGCTTTCATTTTCTCCTCCTTGTATAAATCCTGGTTGCTGTCTCTTTATGAG
GAGTTGTGGCCCGTTGTCAGGCAACGTGGCGTGGTGTGCACTGTGTTTGCTGACGCAACCCCCACTGGTT
GGGGCATTGCCACCACCTGTCAGCTCCTTTCCGGGACTTTCGCTTTCCCCCTCCCTATTGCCAC
